Addgene plasmid #37823: pPROBE-TT'
Depositing lab: Steven Lindow. Depositing organization: University of California, Berkeley. Publication: Improved gfp and inaZ broad-host-range promoter-probe vectors. Miller WG, Leveau JH, Lindow SE. Mol Plant Microbe Interact. 2000 Nov;13(11):1243-50. 10.1094/MPMI.2000.13.11.1243 PubMed 11059491.
Backbone
  Vector backbone: pBBR1
Growth in bacteria
  Bacterial resistance: Tetracycline, 10 μg/mL
  Growth temperature: 37°C
  Growth strain: DH5alpha
  Copy number: Unknown
Gene/Insert
  Gene/Insert name: Promotorless gfp reporter gene
  Species: bacteria
Terms and licenses: Academic/Nonprofit Terms; Industry Terms: Not Available to Industry
Depositor comments: Please refer to the attached table for a complete list of restriction sites in the MCS. This plasmid has the PstI site.
How to cite: pPROBE-TT' was a gift from Steven Lindow (Addgene plasmid # 37823 ; http://n2t.net/addgene:37823 ; RRID:Addgene_37823)
