[The description below was written by a language model from this plasmid's Addgene catalogue record.]
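Description:
pPROBE-TT' is a broad-host-range promoter-probe vector built on the pBBR1 backbone, one of a series of improved gfp and inaZ reporter plasmids designed for studying transcription in bacteria. The pBBR1 replicon is known for being maintained in a wide variety of Gram-negative species, which lets the same construct be assembled in a standard E. coli cloning strain and then moved into other bacterial hosts of interest. Selection is by tetracycline resistance. The record lists the copy number as unknown, and no annotated feature table is provided, so the exact arrangement of replication, resistance and any mobilisation or terminator elements cannot be stated from the available information.

The payload is a promoterless gfp reporter gene placed downstream of a multiple cloning site. Because gfp has no promoter of its own, fluorescence should appear only when a DNA fragment with promoter activity is inserted into the cloning site in the correct orientation, making GFP output a readout of that fragment's transcriptional activity. The depositor notes that this version of the polylinker contains a PstI site, with the full set of restriction sites listed in a separate table accompanying the entry; the specific gfp variant is not stated in the record.

Typical uses are testing candidate promoter fragments, comparing promoter strength or regulation under different conditions, and building fluorescent bioreporter strains in which gene expression can be followed in individual cells across diverse bacterial hosts. Distribution is limited to academic and nonprofit users.
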