>Addgene plasmid #37823 | pPROBE-TT' | addgene partial sequence | sequence record 49617 | GFP-R 5'-CCATCTAATTCAACAAGAATTGGGACAAC-3'
TCTTCTCCTTTACTCATATGTTTTTCCTCCTTATAAAGTTAATCTTTAGTTAGTTAGGGAATAAGCCGAA
TTAAGCTTCTGCAGTCGACGGATCCCGGGTACCAAGGCCTGAGCTCGAATTCAGCTTCCGATCCCCAATT
CCTGGCAGTTTATGGCGGGCGTCCTGCCCGCCACCCTCCGGGCCGTTGCTTCGCAACGTTCAAATCCGCT
CCCGGCGGATTTGTCCTACTCAGGAGAGCGTTCACCGACAAACAACAGATAAAACGAAAGGCCCAGTCTT
TCGACTGAGCCTTTCGTTTTATTTGATGCCTGGGGAATTAATTCCTGGCAGTTTATGGCGGGCGTCCTGC
CCGCCACCCTCCGGGCCGTTGCTTCGCAACGTTCAAATCCGCTCCCGGCGGATTTGTCCTACTCAGGAGA
GCGTTCACCGACAAACAACAGATAAAACGAAAGGCCCAGTCTTTCGACTGAGCCTTTCGTTTTATTTGAT
GCCTGGGGAATTAATTCCTGGC
